>Addgene plasmid #100965 | pDRF'- AmTryoshka1;3-GS-F138I | addgene partial sequence | sequence record 193745 | Addgene Partial NGS Result
ACCTCTGTGGAAATTGTTACTCTCACACTCTTTAGTTCGTTTGTTTGTTTTGTTTATTCCAATTATGACC
GGTGACGAAACGTGGTCGATGGTGGGTACCGCTTATGCTCCCCTCCATTAGTTTCGATTATATAAAAAGG
CCAAATATTGTATTATTTTCAAATGTCCTATCATTATCGTCTAACATCTAATTTCTCTTAAATTTTTTCT
CTTTCTTTCCTATAACACCAATAGTGAAAATCTTTTTTTCTTCTATATCTACAAAAACTTTTTTTTTCTA
TCAACCTCGTTGATAAATTTTTTCTTTAACAATCGTTAATAATTAATTAATTGGAAAATAACCATTTTTT
CTCTCTTTTATACACACATTCAAAAGAAAGAAAAAAAATATACCCCAGCCTCGACTAGTGAATTCGCGGC
CATCACAAGTTTGTACAAAAAAGCAGGCTTTATGTCAGGAGCAATAACATGCTCTGCGGCCGATCTCGCC
ACCCTACTTGGCCCCAACGCCACGGCGGCGGCCGACTACATTTGCGGCCAATTAGGCACCGTTAACAACA
AGTTCACCGATGCAGCCTTCGCCATAGACAACACCTACCTCCTCTTCTCTGCCTACCTTGTCTTCGCCAT
GCAGCTCGGCTTCGCTATGCTTTGTGCTGGTTCTGTTAGAGCCAAGAATACGATGAACATCATGCTTACC
AATGTCCTTGACGCTGCAGCCGGAGGACTCTTCTACTATCTCTTTGGTTACGCCTTTGCCTTTGGAGGAT
CCTCCGAAGGGTTCATTGGAAGACACAACTTTGCTCTTAGAGACTTTCCGACTCCCACAGCTGATTACTC
TTTCTTCCTCTACCAATGGGCGATCGCAATCGCGGCCGCTGGAATCACAAGTGGTTCGATCGCAGAGAGG
ACTCAGTTCGTGGCTTACTTGATATACTCTTCTTTCTTAACCGGATTTGTTTACCCGGTTGTCTCTCACT
GGTTTTGGTCCCCGGATGGATGGGCCAGTCCCTTTCGTTCAGCGGATGATCGTTTGTTTAGCACCGGAGC
CATTGACTTTGCTGGCTCCGGTGTTGTTCACATGGTTGGTGGCATAGCAGGTTTATGGGGTGCTCTTATT
GAAGGTCCTCGTCGTGGTCGGTTCGAGAAAGGTAGTAACGTGTATATTACCGCGGATAAACAGAAAAACG
GCATTAAAGCGAACTTTACCGTGCGCCATAACGTGGAAGATGGCAGCGTGCAGCTGGCGGATCATTATCA
GCAGAACACCCCGATTGGCGATGGCCCGGTGCTGCTGCCGGATAACCATTATCTGAGCACCCAGACCAAG
CTGAGCAAAGATCCGAACGAAAAACGCGATCACATGGTGCTGCTGGAATTTGTGACCGCAGCGGGCATTA
CACACGGCATGGATGAACTGTATGGCGGCACCATGGTGAGCAAGGGCGAGGAGAATAACATGGCCATCAT
CAAGGAGTTCATGCGCTTCAAGGTGCGCATGGAGGGCTCCGTGAACGGCCACGAGTTCGAGATCGAGGGC
GAGGGCGAGGGCCGCCCCTACGAGGGCTTTCAGACCGTTAAGCTGAAGGTGACCAAGGGTGGCCCCCTGC
CCTTCGCCTGGGACATCTTGTCCCCTCAGTTCACCTACGGCTCCAAGGCCTACGTGAAGCACCCCGCCGA
CATCCCCGACTACCTCAAGCTGTCCTTCCCCGAGGGCTTCAAGTGGGAGCGCGTGATGAACTTCGAGGAC
GGCGGCGTGGTGACCGTGACTCAGGACTCCTCCCTGCAGGACGGCGAGTTCATCTACAAGGTGAAGCTGC
GCGGCACCAACTTCCCCTCCGACGGCCCCGTAATGCAGAAGAAGACCATGGGCATGGAGGCCTCCTCCGA
GCGGATGTACCCCGAGGACGGCGCCCTGAAGGGCGAGGACAAGCTCAGGCTGAAGCTGAAGGACGGCGGC
CACTACACCTCCGAGGTCAAGACCACCTACAAGGCCAAGAAGCCCGTGCAGTTGCCCGGCGCCTACATCG
TCGACATCAAGTTGGACATCACCTCCCACAACGAGGACTACACCATCGTGGAACAGTACGAACGCGCCGA
GGGCCGCCACTCCACCGGCGGCATGGACGAGCTGTACAAGGGCGGCAGCGCGAGCCAGGGCGAAGAACTG
TTTACCGGCGTGGTGCCGATTCTGGTGGAACTGGATGGCGATGTGAACGGCCATAAATTTAGCGTGCGCG
GCGAAGGCGAAGGCGATGCGACCATTGGCAAACTGACCCTGAAATTTATTTCCACCACCGGCAAACTACC
GGTGCCGTGGCCGACCCTGGTGACCACCTTAACCTATGGCGTGCAGTGCTTTAGCCGCTATCCGGATCAT
ATGAAACGCCATGATTTTTTTAAAAGCGCGATGCCGGAAGGCTATGTGCAGGAACGCACCATTAGCTTTA
AAGATGATGGCAAATATAAAACCCGCGCGGTGGTGAAATTTGAAGGCGATACCCTGGTGAACCGCATTGA
ACTGAAAGGCACCGATTTTAAAGAAGATGGCAACATTCTGGGGCATAAACTGGAATATAACTTTAATGGT
GGTCGCGCTATTGCTCTGCGCGGCCACTCTGCCTCGCTAGTAGTCTTAGGAACCTTCCTCCTATGGTTTG
GATGGTATGGTTTCAACCCCGGTTCCTTCACTAAGATACTCGTTCCGTATAATTCTGGTTCCAACTACGG
CCAATGGAGCGGAATCGGCCGTACAGCGGTTAACACCACACTCTCAGGATGCACAGCAGCTCTAACCACA
CTCTTTGGTAAACGTCTCCTATCAGGCCACTGGAACGTAACGGACGTTTGCAACGGGTTACTCGGTGGGT
TTGCGGCCATAACCGCAGGTTGCTCCGTCGTAGAGCCATGGGCAGCGATTGTGTGCGGCTTCATGGCTTC
TGTCGTCCTTATCGGATGCAACAAGCTCGCGGAGCTTGTACAATATGATGATCCACTCGAGGCAGCCCAA
CTACATGGAGGGTGTGGCGCGTGGGGGTTGATATTCGTAGGATTGTTTGCCAAAGAGAAGTATCTAAACG
AGGTTTATGGCGCCACCCCGGGAAGGCCATATGGACTATTTATGGGCGGAGGAGGGAAGCTGTTGGGAGC
ACAATTGGTTCAAATACTTGTGATTGTAGGATGGGTTAGTGCCACAATGGGAACACTCTTCTTCATCCTC
AAAAGGCTCAATCTGCTTAGGATCTCGGAGCAGCATGAAATGCAAGGGATGGATATGACACGTCACGGTG
GCTTTGCTTATATCTACCATGATAATGATGATGAGTCTCATAGAGTGGATCCTGGATCTCCTTTCCCTCG
ATCAGCTACTCCTCCTCGCGTTGACCCAGCTTTCTTGTACAAAGTGGTGTAGTTAATTCATGATGGCCGC
TGCAGGTCGACCTCGAGGGGGGGCCCGGTACCCAATTCGCCCTATAGTGAGTCGTATTACGCGCGGATCC
AGCTTTGGACTTCTTCGCCAGAGGTTTGGTCAAGTCTCCAATCAAGGTTGTCGGCTTGTCTACCTTGCCA
GAAATTTACGAAAAGATGGAAAAGGGTCAAATCGTTGGTAGATACGTTGTTGACACTTCTAAATAAGCGA
ATTTCTTATGATTTATGATTTTTATTATTAAATAAGTTATAAAAAAAATAAGTGTATACAAATTTTAAAG
TGACTCTTAGGTTTTAAAACGAAAATTCTTATTCTTGAGTAACTCTTTCCTGTAGGTCAGGTTGCTTTCT
CAGGTATAGCATGAGGTCGCTCTTATTGACCACACCTCTACCGGCATGCCAATTCACTGGCCGTCGTTTT
ACAACGTCGTGACTGGGAAAACCCTGGCGTTACCCAACTTAATCGCCTTGCAGCACATCCCCCTTTCGCC
AGCTGGCGTAATAGCGAAGAGGCCCGCACCGATCGCCCTTCCCAACAGTTGCGCAGCCTGAATGGCGAAT
GGCGCCTGATGCGGTATTTTCTCCTTACGCATCTGTGCGGTATTTCACACCGCATAATCGGATCGTACTT
GTTACCCATCATTGAATTTTGAACATCCGAACCTGGGAGTTTTCCCTGAAACAGATAGTATATTTGAACC
TGTATAATAATATATAGTCTAGCGCTTTACGGAAGACAATGTATGTATTTCGGTTCCTGGAGAAACTATT
GCATCTATTGCATAGGTAATCTTGCACGTCGCATCCCCGGTTCATTTTCTGCGTTTCCATCTTGCACTTC
AATAGCATATCTTTGTTAACGAAGCATCTGTGCTTCATTTTGTAGAACAAAAATGCAACGCGAGAGCGCT
AATTTTTCAAACAAAGAATCTGAGCTGCATTTTTACAGAACAGAAATGCAACGCGAAAGCGCTATTTTAC
CAACGAAGAATCTGTGCTTCATTTTTGTAAAACAAAAATGCAACGCGAGAGCGCTAATTTTTCAAACAAA
GAATCTGAGCTGCATTTTTACAGAACAGAAATGCAACGCGAGAGCGCTATTTTACCAACAAAGAATCTAT
ACTTCTTTTTTGTTCTACAAAAATGCATCCCGAGAGCGCTATTTTTCTAACAAAGCATCTTAGATTACTT
TTTTTCTCCTTTGTGCGCTCTATAATGCAGTCTCTTGATAACTTTTTGCACTGTAGGTCCGTTAAGGTTA
GAAGAAGGCTACTTTGGTGTCTATTTTCTCTTCCATAAAAAAAGCCTGACTCCACTTCCCGCGTTTACTG
ATTACTAGCGAAGCTGCGGGTGCATTTTTTCAAGATAAAGGCATCCCCGATTATATTCTATACCGATGTG
GATTGCGCATACTTTGTGAACAGAAAGTGATAGCGTTGATGATTCTTCATTGGTCAGAAAATTATGAACG
GTTTCTTCTATTTTGTCTCTATATACTACGTATAGGAAATGTTTACATTTTCGTATTGTTTTCGATTCAC
TCTATGAATAGTTCTTACTACAATTTTTTTGTCTAAAGAGTAATACTAGAGATAAACATAAAAAATGTAG
AGGTCGAGTTTAGATGCAAGTTCAAGGAGCGAAAGGTGGATGGGTAGGTTATATAGGGATATAGCACAGA
GATATATAGCAAAGAGATACTTTTGAGCAATGTTTGTGGAAGCGGTATTCGCAATATTTTAGTAGCTCGT
TACAGTCCGGTGCGTTTTTGGTTTTTTGAAAGTGCGTCTTCAGAGCGCTTTTGGTTTTCAAAAGCGCTCT
GAAGTTCCTATACTTTCTAGCTAGAGAATAGGAACTTCGGAATAGGAACTTCAAAGCGTTTCCGAAAACG
AGCGCTTCCGAAAATGCAACGCGAGCTGCGCACATACAGCTCACTGTTCACGTCGCACCTATATCTGCGT
GTTGCCTGTATATATATATACATGAGAAGAACGGCATAGTGCGTGTTTATGCTTAAATGCGTACTTATAT
GCGTCTATTTATGTAGGATGAAAGGTAGTCTAGTACCTCCTGTGATATTATCCCATTCCATGCGGGGTAT
CGTATGCTTCCTTCAGCACTACCCTTTAGCTGTTCTATATGCTGCCACTCCTCAATTGGATTAGTCTCAT
CCTTCAATGCTATCATTTCCTTTGATATTGGATCGATCCGATGATAAGCTGTCAAACATGAGAATTGGGT
AATAACTGATATAATTAAATTGAAGCTCTAATTTGTGAGTTTAGTATACATGCATTTACTTATAATACAG
TTTTTTAGTTTTGCTGGCCGCATCTTCTCAAATATGCTTCCCAGCCTGCTTTTCTGTAACGTTCACCCTC
TACCTTAGCATCCCTTCCCTTTGCAAATAGTCCTCTTCCAACAATAATAATGTCAGATCCTGTAGAGACC
ACATCATCCACGGTTCTATACTGTTGACCCAATGCGTCTCCCTTGTCATCTAAACCCACACCGGGTGTCA
TAATCAACCAATCGTAACCTTCATCTCTTCCACCCATGTCTCTTTGAGCAATAAAGCCGATAACAAAATC
TTTGTCGCTCTTCGCAATGTCAACAGTACCCTTAGTATATTCTCCAGTAGATAGGGAGCCCTTGCATGAC
AATTCTGCTAACATCAAAAGGCCTCTAGGTTCCTTTGTTACTTCTTCTGCCGCCTGCTTCAAACCGCTAA
CAATACCTGGGCCCACCACACCGTGTGCATTCGTAATGTCTGCCCATTCTGCTATTCTGTATACACCCGC
AGAGTACTGCAATTTGACTGTATTACCAATGTCAGCAAATTTTCTGTCTTCGAAGAGTAAAAAATTGTAC
TTGGCGGATAATGCCTTTAGCGGCTTAACTGTGCCCTCCATGGAAAAATCAGTCAAGATATCCACATGTG
TTTTTAGTAAACAAATTTTGGGACCTAATGCTTCAACTAACTCCAGTAATTCCTTGGTGGTACGAACATC
CAATGAAGCACACAAGTTTGTTTGCTTTTCGTGCATGATATTAAATAGCTTGGCAGCAACAGGACTAGGA
TGAGTAGCAGCACGTTCCTTATATGTAGCTTTCGACATGATTTATCTTCGTTTCCTGCATGTTTTTGTTC
TGTGCAGTTGGGTTAAGAATACTGGGCAATTTCATGTTTCTTCAACACTACATATGCGTATATATACCAA
TCTAAGTCTGTGCTCCTTCCTTCGTTCTTCCTTCTGTTCGGAGATTACCGAATCAAAAAAATTTCAAGGA
AACCGAAATCAAAAAAAAGAATAAAAAAAAAATGATGAATTGAAAAGCTAATTCTTGAAGACGAAAGGGC
CTCGTGATACGCCTATTTTTATAGGTTAATGTCATGATAATAATGGTTTCTTAGACGTCAGGTGGCACTT
TTCGGGGAAATGTGCGCGGAACCCCTATTTGTTTATTTTTCTAAATACATTCAAATATGTATCCGCTCAT
GAGACAATAACCCTGATAAATGCTTCAATAATATTGAAAAAGGAAGAGTATGAGTATTCAACATTTCCGT
GTCGCCCTTATTCCCTTTTTTGCGGCATTTTGCCTTCCTGTTTTTGCTCACCCAGAAACGCTGGTGAAAG
TAAAAGATGCTGAAGATCAGTTGGGTGCACGAGTGGGTTACATCGAACTGGATCTCAACAGCGGTAAGAT
CCTTGAGAGTTTTCGCCCCGAAGAACGTTTTCCAATGATGAGCACTTTTAAAGTTCTGCTATGTGGCGCG
GTATTATCCCGTATTGACGCCGGGCAAGAGCAACTCGGTCGCCGCATACACTATTCTCAGAATGACTTGG
TTGAGTACTCACCAGTCACAGAAAAGCATCTTACGGATGGCATGACAGTAAGAGAATTATGCAGTGCTGC
CATAACCATGAGTGATAACACTGCGGCCAACTTACTTCTGACAACGATCGGAGGACCGAAGGAGCTAACC
GCTTTTTTGCACAACATGGGGGATCATGTAACTCGCCTTGATCGTTGGGAACCGGAGCTGAATGAAGCCA
TACCAAACGACGAGCGTGACACCACGATGCCTGTAGCAATGGCAACAACGTTGCGCAAACTATTAACTGG
CGAACTACTTACTCTAGCTTCCCGGCAACAATTAATAGACTGGATGGAGGCGGATAAAGTTGCAGGACCA
CTTCTGCGCTCGGCCCTTCCGGCTGGCTGGTTTATTGCTGATAAATCTGGAGCCGGTGAGCGTGGGTCTC
GCGGTATCATTGCAGCACTGGGGCCAGATGGTAAGCCCTCCCGTATCGTAGTTATCTACACGACGGGGAG
TCAGGCAACTATGGATGAACGAAATAGACAGATCGCTGAGATAGGTGCCTCACTGATTAAGCATTGGTAA
CTGTCAGACCAAGTTTACTCATATATACTTTAGATTGATTTAAAACTTCATTTTTAATTTAAAAGGATCT
AGGTGAAGATCCTTTTTGATAATCTCATGACCAAAATCCCTTAACGTGAGTTTTCGTTCCACTGAGCGTC
AGACCCCGTAGAAAAGATCAAAGGATCTTCTTGAGATCCTTTTTTTCTGCGCGTAATCTGCTGCTTGCAA
ACAAAAAAACCACCGCTACCAGCGGTGGTTTGTTTGCCGGATCAAGAGCTACCAACTCTTTTTCCGAAGG
TAACTGGCTTCAGCAGAGCGCAGATACCAAATACTGTTCTTCTAGTGTAGCCGTAGTTAGGCCACCACTT
CAAGAACTCTGTAGCACCGCCTACATACCTCGCTCTGCTAATCCTGTTACCAGTGGCTGCTGCCAGTGGC
GATAAGTCGTGTCTTACCGGGTTGGACTCAAGACGATAGTTACCGGATAAGGCGCAGCGGTCGGGCTGAA
CGGGGGGTTCGTGCACACAGCCCAGCTTGGAGCGAACGACCTACACCGAACTGAGATACCTACAGCGTGA
GCTATGAGAAAGCGCCACGCTTCCCGAAGGGAGAAAGGCGGACAGGTATCCGGTAAGCGGCAGGGTCGGA
ACAGGAGAGCGCACGAGGGAGCTTCCAGGGGGAAACGCCTGGTATCTTTATAGTCCTGTCGGGTTTCGCC
ACCTCTGACTTGAGCGTCGATTTTTGTGATGCTCGTCAGGGGGGCGGAGCCTATGGAAAAACGCCAGCAA
CGCGGCCTTTTTACGGTTCCTGGCCTTTTGCTGGCCTTTTGCTCACATGTTCTTTCCTGCGTTATCCCCT
GATTCTGTGGATAACCGTATTACCGCCTTTGAGTGAGCTGATACCGCTCGCCGCAGCCGAACGACCGAGC
GCAGCGAGTCAGTGAGCGAGGAAGCGGAAGAGCGCCCAATACGCAAACCGCCTCTCCCCGCGCGTTGGCC
GATTCATTAATGCAGCTGGCACGACAGGTTTCCCGACTGGAAAGCGGGCAGTGAGCGCAACGCAATTAAT
GTGAGTTAGCTCACTCATTAGGCACCCCAGGCTTTACACTTTATGCTTCCGGCTCGTATGTTGTGTGGAA
TTGTGAGCGGATAACAATTTCACACAGGAAACAGCTATGACCATGATTACGCCAAGCTTACCGCATCAGG
AAATTGTAAGCGTTAATATTTTGTTAAAATTCGCGTTAAATTTTTGTTAAATCAGCTCATTTTTTAACCA
ATAGGCCGAAATCGGCAAAATCCCTTATAAATCAAAAGAATAGACCGAGATAGGGT
[37 nt withheld, positions 9157-9193]
AAAGAACGTGGACTCCAACGTCAAAGG
[49 nt withheld, positions 9221-9269]
T
[91 nt withheld, positions 9271-9361]
G
[124 nt withheld, positions 9363-9486]
CCATTCGCCAAGCTTCCTGAAACGGAGAAACATAAACAGGCATTGCTGGGATCACCCATACATCACTCTG
TTTTGCCTGACCTTTTCCGGTAATTTGAAAACAAACCCGGTCTCGAAGCGGAGATCCGGCGATAATTACC
GCAGAAATAAACCCATACACGAGACGTAGAACCAGCCGCACATGGCCGGAGAAACTCCTGCGAGAATTTC
GTAAACTCGCGCGCATTGCATCTGTATTTCCTAATGCGGCACTTCCAGGCCTCGATCGAGACCGTTTATC
CATTGCTTTTTTGTTGTCTTTTTCCCTCGTTCACAGAAAGTCTGAAGAAGCTATAGTAGAACTATGAGCT
TTTTTTGTTTCTGTTTTCCTTTTTTTTTTTTT
