[The description below was written by a language model from this plasmid's Addgene catalogue record.]
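Description:
pDRF'- AmTryoshka1;3-GS-F138I is a yeast expression plasmid of about 9.9 kb built on the pDRf1 backbone. It is maintained in E. coli as a high-copy plasmid under ampicillin selection, and it is selected in yeast through the URA3 auxotrophic marker. The roughly 2.9 kb insert was introduced by Gateway cloning and is expressed from the PMA promoter. No feature table is provided, so the yeast replication origin, the terminator and the recombination site scars are not stated in the record.

The payload is AmTryoshka1;3-GS-F138I, a genetically encoded fluorescent sensor based on the Arabidopsis thaliana ammonium transporter AMT1;3 (AT3G24300). The sensor uses a "Matryoshka" nested reporter cassette, in which a stable reference fluorophore, LSSmOrange, sits inside a circularly permuted superfolder EGFP. The cpEGFP is the reporting element, and its green emission responds to the activity state of the ammonium transceptor. The orange-emitting LSSmOrange gives a comparatively invariant signal. Dividing the green signal by the orange signal yields a ratiometric readout that corrects for differences in expression level or sensor abundance, which a single-fluorophore intensity sensor cannot do. This version carries an F138I substitution. The "GS" in the name presumably refers to a linker variant, but the record explains neither the linker composition nor the functional effect of the mutation.

The construct is intended for expressing the sensor in yeast to monitor ammonium transceptor activity by fluorescence. It can also be compared with related sensor variants when characterising ratiometric biosensor designs.
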