Addgene plasmid #100965: pDRF'- AmTryoshka1;3-GS-F138I
Purpose: Yeast expression of fluorescent sensor reporting the activity of ammonium transceptors. Contains a stable reference LSSmOrange nested within the reporting superfolder cpEGFP.
Depositing lab: Wolf Frommer. Depositing organization: Carnegie Institution for Science. Publication: Ratiometric Matryoshka biosensors from a nested cassette of green- and orange-emitting fluorescent proteins. Ast C, Foret J, Oltrogge LM, De Michele R, Kleist TJ, Ho CH, Frommer WB. Nat Commun. 2017 Sep 5;8(1):431. doi: 10.1038/s41467-017-00400-2. PubMed 28874729.
Backbone
  Vector backbone: pDRf1
  Backbone size w/o insert (bp): 6939
  Total vector size (bp): 9869
  Vector type: Yeast Expression
  Selectable markers: URA3
Growth in bacteria
  Bacterial resistance: Ampicillin, 100 μg/mL
  Growth temperature: 37°C
  Growth strain: DH5alpha
  Copy number: High Copy
Gene/Insert
  Gene/Insert name: AmTryoshka1;3-GS-F138I (alt name: AmTryoshka-GS-F138I)
  Species: A. thaliana (mustard weed)
  Insert size (bp): 2935
  Mutation: F138I
  Entrez Gene: AMT1;3 (a.k.a. AT3G24300, AMMONIUM TRANSPORTER 1;3, ATAMT1;3, ammonium transporter 1;3)
  Promoter: PMA
  Cloning method: Gateway Cloning
  Sequencing primers: 5′ AACAATCGTTAATAATTAATTAATTGG; 3′ GAAGTGTCAACAACGTATCTACC
Terms and licenses: Academic/Nonprofit Terms; Industry Terms: Not Available to Industry
How to cite: pDRF'- AmTryoshka1;3-GS-F138I was a gift from Wolf Frommer (Addgene plasmid # 100965 ; http://n2t.net/addgene:100965 ; RRID:Addgene_100965)
